Addgene plasmid #168509: pCAG roGFP2-mito
Purpose: Expression of mito-roGFP2 (mitochondrial matrix targeted roGFP2) used for monitoring dynamcs of mitochondrial Redox potential
Depositing lab: Franck Polleux. Depositing organization: Columbia University. Publication: MFF-dependent mitochondrial fission regulates presynaptic release and axon branching by limiting axonal mitochondria size. Lewis TL Jr, Kwon SK, Lee A, Shaw R, Polleux F. Nat Commun. 2018 Nov 27;9(1):5008. doi: 10.1038/s41467-018-07416-2. PubMed 30479337.
Backbone
  Vector backbone: pCAG
  Vector type: Mammalian Expression
Growth in bacteria
  Bacterial resistance: Ampicillin, 100 μg/mL
  Growth temperature: 37°C
  Growth strain: DH5alpha
  Copy number: High Copy
Gene/Insert
  Gene/Insert name: mito-roGFP2
  Species: Synthetic
  Promoter: CAG
  Tag / fusion protein: roGFP2 (C terminal on insert)
  Cloning method: Restriction Enzyme; 5′ cloning site Unknown (unknown if destroyed)
Terms and licenses: Academic/Nonprofit Terms; Industry Terms: Not Available to Industry
How to cite: pCAG roGFP2-mito was a gift from Franck Polleux (Addgene plasmid # 168509 ; http://n2t.net/addgene:168509 ; RRID:Addgene_168509)
