[The description below was written by a language model from this plasmid's Addgene catalogue record and pLannotate feature annotations shown in this document.]
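Description:
pCAG roGFP2-mito is a mammalian expression plasmid of about 5.7 kb built on the pCAG backbone. It is maintained in E. coli through a high-copy ColE1/pUC-type origin and selected with ampicillin via the β-lactamase gene and its own promoter. No mammalian selection marker is annotated, so the plasmid suits transient expression. The backbone also carries remnants typical of this vector family: lac promoter/operator elements, short lacI fragments, and an SV40 origin with a partial SV40 promoter and an SV40 poly(A) signal.

The expression cassette is driven by the composite CAG promoter, annotated as the CMV immediate-early enhancer, the chicken β-actin promoter and a chimeric chicken β-actin/rabbit β-globin intron, which together give strong, broadly active transcription in mammalian cells. Downstream lies the mitochondrial presequence of human cytochrome c oxidase subunit VIII (COX8), followed by a GFP-family coding sequence. The annotation software labels this sequence EGFP, but the catalogue entry identifies it as roGFP2, a redox-sensitive GFP variant whose engineered cysteines shift its excitation properties with oxidation state. The presequence directs the sensor into the mitochondrial matrix. The transcript ends in a rabbit β-globin 3′ region and polyadenylation signal, and the small "HBB fragment" annotated there is most likely part of that globin-derived sequence rather than an expressed fusion partner.

The stated purpose is to monitor the dynamics of mitochondrial redox potential in living cells. The associated publication concerns mitochondrial fission, presynaptic release and axon branching, so the context of use is neuronal. The repository-sequenced and depositor-supplied records agree closely in layout, differing by only a few nucleotides and in minor fragment annotations.
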