Features (pLannotate 1.2.2; 19 found; start..end, strand, type, name):
     42..629     -  rep_origin     ori: high-copy-number ColE1/pMB1/pBR322/pUC origin of replication
    800..1660    -  CDS            AmpR: β-lactamase; bla; confers resistance to ampicillin, carbenicillin, and related antibiotics
   1661..1765    -  promoter       AmpR promoter: bla
   1796..2175    +  enhancer       CMV enhancer: human cytomegalovirus immediate early enhancer
   2177..2454    +  promoter       chicken β-actin promoter: No description available
   2455..3467    +  intron         chimeric intron: chimera between introns from chicken β-actin and rabbit β-globin
   3528..3602    +  CDS            COX8 presequence: mitochondrial presequence of human cytochrome c oxidase subunit VIII (Rizutto et al., 1989)
   3630..4343    +  CDS            EGFP: the original enhanced GFP (Yang et al., 1996) mammalian codon-optimized
   4381..4458    +  CDS            HBB (fragment): HBB_PONPY - Experimental evidence at transcript level: Swiss-Prot protein existence level 2. Involved in oxygen transport from the lung to the various peripheral tissues. From Pongo pygmaeus (Bornean orangutan).
   4529..4580    +  polyA_signal   β-globin poly(A) signal (fragment): rabbit β-globin polyadenylation signal (Gil and Proudfoot, 1987)
   4999..5015    -  protein_bind   lac operator: The lac repressor binds to the lac operator to inhibit transcription in E. coli. This inhibition can be relieved by adding lactose or isopropyl-β-D-thiogalactopyranoside (IPTG). lac repressor encoded by lacI
   5023..5053    -  promoter       lac promoter: promoter for the E. coli lac operon
   5068..5089    -  protein_bind   CAP binding site: CAP binding activates transcription in the presence of cAMP. E. coli catabolite activator protein
   5102..5141    -  CDS            lacI (fragment): lac repressor; lacI; The lac repressor binds to the lac operator to inhibit transcription in E. coli. This inhibition can be relieved by adding lactose or isopropyl-β-D-thiogalactopyranoside (IPTG).
   5148..5170    +  promoter       SV40 promoter (fragment): SV40 enhancer and early promoter
   5194..5329    +  rep_origin     SV40 ori: SV40 origin of replication
   5349..5483    +  polyA_signal   SV40 poly(A) signal: SV40 polyadenylation signal
   5485..5539    -  CDS            lacI (fragment): lac repressor; lacI; The lac repressor binds to the lac operator to inhibit transcription in E. coli. This inhibition can be relieved by adding lactose or isopropyl-β-D-thiogalactopyranoside (IPTG).
   5541..5674    -  rep_origin     RSF ori (fragment): Plasmids containing the RSF 1030 origin of replication can be propagated in E. coli cells that contain additional plasmids with compatible origins.
>Addgene plasmid #168509 | pCAG roGFP2-mito | depositor full sequence | sequence record 326694 | pCAG roGFP2-mito sequence 5680 bps
CAAAAGGCCAGGAACCGTAAAAAGGCCGCGTTGCTGGCGTTTTTCCATAGGCTCCGCCCCCCTGACGAGC
ATCACAAAAATCGACGCTCAAGTCAGAGGTGGCGAAACCCGACAGGACTATAAAGATACCAGGCGTTTCC
CCCTGGAAGCTCCCTCGTGCGCTCTCCTGTTCCGACCCTGCCGCTTACCGGATACCTGTCCGCCTTTCTC
CCTTCGGGAAGCGTGGCGCTTTCTCATAGCTCACGCTGTAGGTATCTCAGTTCGGTGTAGGTCGTTCGCT
CCAAGCTGGGCTGTGTGCACGAACCCCCCGTTCAGCCCGACCGCTGCGCCTTATCCGGTAACTATCGTCT
TGAGTCCAACCCGGTAAGACACGACTTATCGCCACTGGCAGCAGCCACTGGTAACAGGATTAGCAGAGCG
AGGTATGTAGGCGGTGCTACAGAGTTCTTGAAGTGGTGGCCTAACTACGGCTACACTAGAAGACAGTATT
TGGTATCTGCGCTCTGCTGAAGCCAGTTACCTTCGGAAAAAGAGTTGGTAGCTCTTGATCCGGCAAACAA
ACCACCGCTGGTAGCGGTGGTTTTTTTGTTTGCAAGCAGCAGATTACGCGCAGAAAAAAAGGATCTCAAG
AAGATCCTTTGATCTTTTCTACGGGGTCTGACGCTCAGTGGAACGAAAACTCACGTTAAGGGATTTTGGT
CATGAGATTATCAAAAAGGATCTTCACCTAGATCCTTTTAAATTAAAAATGAAGTTTTAAATCAATCTAA
AGTATATATGAGTAAACTTGGTCTGACAGTTACCAATGCTTAATCAGTGAGGCACCTATCTCAGCGATCT
GTCTATTTCGTTCATCCATAGTTGCCTGACTCCCCGTCGTGTAGATAACTACGATACGGGAGGGCTTACC
ATCTGGCCCCAGTGCTGCAATGATACCGCGAGACCCACGCTCACCGGCTCCAGATTTATCAGCAATAAAC
CAGCCAGCCGGAAGGGCCGAGCGCAGAAGTGGTCCTGCAACTTTATCCGCCTCCATCCAGTCTATTAATT
GTTGCCGGGAAGCTAGAGTAAGTAGTTCGCCAGTTAATAGTTTGCGCAACGTTGTTGCCATTGCTACAGG
CATCGTGGTGTCACGCTCGTCGTTTGGTATGGCTTCATTCAGCTCCGGTTCCCAACGATCAAGGCGAGTT
ACATGATCCCCCATGTTGTGCAAAAAAGCGGTTAGCTCCTTCGGTCCTCCGATCGTTGTCAGAAGTAAGT
TGGCCGCAGTGTTATCACTCATGGTTATGGCAGCACTGCATAATTCTCTTACTGTCATGCCATCCGTAAG
ATGCTTTTCTGTGACTGGTGAGTACTCAACCAAGTCATTCTGAGAATAGTGTATGCGGCGACCGAGTTGC
TCTTGCCCGGCGTCAATACGGGATAATACCGCGCCACATAGCAGAACTTTAAAAGTGCTCATCATTGGAA
AACGTTCTTCGGGGCGAAAACTCTCAAGGATCTTACCGCTGTTGAGATCCAGTTCGATGTAACCCACTCG
TGCACCCAACTGATCTTCAGCATCTTTTACTTTCACCAGCGTTTCTGGGTGAGCAAAAACAGGAAGGCAA
AATGCCGCAAAAAAGGGAATAAGGGCGACACGGAAATGTTGAATACTCATACTCTTCCTTTTTCAATATT
ATTGAAGCATTTATCAGGGTTATTGTCTCATGAGCGGATACATATTTGAATGTATTTAGAAAAATAAACA
AATAGGGGTTCCGCGCACATTTCCCCGAAAAGTGCCACCTGGGTCGACATTGATTATTGACTAGTTATTA
ATAGTAATCAATTACGGGGTCATTAGTTCATAGCCCATATATGGAGTTCCGCGTTACATAACTTACGGTA
AATGGCCCGCCTGGCTGACCGCCCAACGACCCCCGCCCATTGACGTCAATAATGACGTATGTTCCCATAG
TAACGCCAATAGGGACTTTCCATTGACGTCAATGGGTGGAGTATTTACGGTAAACTGCCCACTTGGCAGT
ACATCAAGTGTATCATATGCCAAGTACGCCCCCTATTGACGTCAATGACGGTAAATGGCCCGCCTGGCAT
TATGCCCAGTACATGACCTTATGGGACTTTCCTACTTGGCAGTACATCTACGTATTAGTCATCGCTATTA
CCATGGTCGAGGTGAGCCCCACGTTCTGCTTCACTCTCCCCATCTCCCCCCCCTCCCCACCCCCAATTTT
GTATTTATTTATTTTTTAATTATTTTGTGCAGCGATGGGGGCGGGGGGGGGGGGGGGGCGCGCGCCAGGC
GGGGCGGGGCGGGGCGAGGGGCGGGGCGGGGCGAGGCGGAGAGGTGCGGCGGCAGCCAATCAGAGCGGCG
CGCTCCGAAAGTTTCCTTTTATGGCGAGGCGGCGGCGGCGGCGGCCCTATAAAAAGCGAAGCGCGCGGCG
GGCGGGAGTCGCTGCGTTGCCTTCGCCCCGTGCCCCGCTCCGCGCCGCCTCGCGCCGCCCGCCCCGGCTC
TGACTGACCGCGTTACTCCCACAGGTGAGCGGGCGGGACGGCCCTTCTCCTCCGGGCTGTAATTAGCGCT
TGGTTTAATGACGGCTCGTTTCTTTTCTGTGGCTGCGTGAAAGCCTTAAAGGGCTCCGGGAGGGCCCTTT
GTGCGGGGGGGAGCGGCTCGGGGGGTGCGTGCGTGTGTGTGTGCGTGGGGAGCGCCGCGTGCGGCCCGCG
CTGCCCGGCGGCTGTGAGCGCTGCGGGCGCGGCGCGGGGCTTTGTGCGCTCCGCGTGTGCGCGAGGGGAG
CGCGGCCGGGGGCGGTGCCCCGCGGTGCGGGGGGGCTGCGAGGGGAACAAAGGCTGCGTGCGGGGTGTGT
GCGTGGGGGGGTGAGCAGGGGGTGTGGGCGCGGCGGTCGGGCTGTAACCCCCCCCTGCACCCCCCTCCCC
GAGTTGCTGAGCACGGCCCGGCTTCGGGTGCGGGGCTCCGTACGGGGCGTGGCGCGGGGCTCGCCGTGCC
GGGCGGGGGGTGGCGGCAGGTGGGGGTGCCGGGCGGGGCGGGGCCGCCTCGGGCCGGGGAGGGCTCGGGG
GAGGGGCGCGGCGGCCCCCGGAGCGCCGGCGGCTGTCGAGGCGCGGCGAGCCGCAGCCATTGCCTTTTAT
GGTAATCGTGCGAGAGGGCGCAGGGACTTCCTTTGTCCCAAATCTGTGCGGAGCCGAAATCTGGGAGGCG
CCGCCGCACCCCCTCTAGCGGGCGCGGGGCGAAGCGGTGCGGCGCCGGCAGGAAGGAAATGGGCGGGGAG
GGCCTTCGTGCGTCGCCGCGCCGCCGTCCCCTTCTCCCTCTCCAGCCTCGGGGCTGTCCGCGGGGGGACG
GCTGCCTTCGGGGGGGACGGGGCAGGGCGGGGTTCGGCTTCTGGCGTGTGACCGGCGGCTCTAGAGCCTC
TGCTAACCATGTTCATGCCTTCTTCTTTTTCCTACAGCTCCTGGGCAACGTGCTGGTTATTGTGCTGTCT
CATCATTTTGGCAAAGAATTGCTCGAGATGTCCGTCCTGACGCCGCTGCTGCTGCGGGGCTTGACAGGCT
CGGCCCGGCGGCTCCCAGTGCCGCGCGCCAAGATCCATTCGTTGGGGGATCCACCGGTAGTGAGCAAGGG
CGAGGAGCTGTTCACCGGGGTGGTGCCCATCCTGGTCGAGCTGGACGGCGACGTAAACGGCCACAAGTTC
AGCGTGTCCGGCGAGGGCGAGGGCGATGCCACCTACGGCAAGCTGACCCTGAAGTTCATCTCCACCACCG
GCAAGCTGCCCGTGCCCTGGCCCACCCTCGTGACCACCCTGACCTACGGCGTGCAGTGCTTCAGCCGCTA
CCCCGACCACATGAAGCAGCACGACTTCTTCAAGTCCGCCATGCCCGAAGGCTACGTCCAGGAGCGCACC
ATCTTCTTCAAGGACGACGGCAACTACAAGACCCGCGCCGAGGTGAAGTTCGAGGGCGACACCCTGGTGA
ACCGCATCGAGCTGAAGGGCATCGACTTCAAGGAGGACGGCAACATCCTGGGGCACAAGCTGGAGTACAA
CTACAACTGCCACAACGTCTATATCATGGCCGACAAGCAGAAGAACGGCATCAAGGTGAACTTCAAGATC
CGCCACAACATCGAGGACGGCAGCGTGCAGCTCGCCGACCACTACCAGCAGAACACCCCCATCGGCGACG
GCCCCGTGCTGCTGCCCGACAACCACTACCTGAGCACCTGCTCCGCCCTGAGCAAAGACCCCAACGAGAA
GCGCGATCACATGGTCCTGCTGGAGTTCGTGACCGCCGCCGGGATCACTCTCGGCATGGACGAGCTGTAC
AAGACTCACGGTATGGACGAATTGTACAAGTAAGCGGCCGCAATTCACTCCTCAGGTGCAGGCTGCCTAT
CAGAAGGTGGTGGCTGGTGTGGCCAATGCCCTGGCTCACAAATACCACTGAGATCTTTTTCCCTCTGCCA
AAAATTATGGGGACATCATGAAGCCCCTTGAGCATCTGACTTCTGGCTAATAAAGGAAATTTATTTTCAT
TGCAATAGTGTGTTGGAATTTTTTGTGTCTATCACTCGGAAGGACATATGGGAGGGCAAATCATTTAAAA
CATCAGAATGAGTATTTGGTTTAGAGTTTGGCAACATATGCCCATATGCTGGCTGCCATGAACAAAGGTT
GGCTATAAAGAGGTCATCAGTATATGAAACAGCCCCCTGCTGTCCATTCCTTATTCCATAGAAAAGCCTT
GACTTGAGGTTAGATTTTTTTTATATTTTGTTTTGTGTTATTTTTTTCTTTAACATCCCTAAAATTTTCC
TTACATGTTTTACTAGCCAGATTTTTCCTCCTCTCCTGACTACTCCCAGTCATAGCTGTCCCTCTTCTCT
TATGGAGATCCCTCGACCTGCACCGTCGACCAGCTGGTCGACGGTGCACCGTCGACCAGCTTGGCGTAAT
CATGGTCATAGCTGTTTCCTGTGTGAAATTGTTATCCGCTCACAATTCCACACAACATACGAGCCGGAAG
CATAAAGTGTAAAGCCTGGGGTGCCTAATGAGTGAGCTAACTCACATTAATTGCGTTGCGCTCACTGCCC
GCTTTCCAGTCGGGAAACCTGTCGTGCCAGCGGATCCGCATCTCAATTAGTCAGCAACCATAGTCCCGCC
CCTAACTCCGCCCATCCCGCCCCTAACTCCGCCCAGTTCCGCCCATTCTCCGCCCCATGGCTGACTAATT
TTTTTTATTTATGCAGAGGCCGAGGCCGCCTCGGCCTCTGAGCTATTCCAGAAGTAGTGAGGAGGCTTTT
TTGGAGGCCTAGGCTTTTGCAAAAAGCTAACTTGTTTATTGCAGCTTATAATGGTTACAAATAAAGCAAT
AGCATCACAAATTTCACAAATAAAGCATTTTTTTCACTGCATTCTAGTTGTGGTTTGTCCAAACTCATCA
ATGTATCTTATCATGTCTGGATCCGCTGCATTAATGAATCGGCCAACGCGCGGGGAGAGGCGGTTTGCGT
ATTGGGCGCTCTTCCGCTTCCTCGCTCACTGACTCGCTGCGCTCGGTCGTTCGGCTGCGGCGAGCGGTAT
CAGCTCACTCAAAGGCGGTAATACGGTTATCCACAGAATCAGGGGATAACGCAGGAAAGAACATGTGAGC
AAAAGGCCAG
