Features (pLannotate 1.2.2; 18 found; start..end, strand, type, name):
     34..413     +  enhancer       CMV enhancer: human cytomegalovirus immediate early enhancer
    415..692     +  promoter       chicken β-actin promoter: No description available
    693..1709    +  intron         chimeric intron: chimera between introns from chicken β-actin and rabbit β-globin
   1770..1844    +  CDS            COX8 presequence: mitochondrial presequence of human cytochrome c oxidase subunit VIII (Rizutto et al., 1989)
   1872..2585    +  CDS            EGFP: the original enhanced GFP (Yang et al., 1996) mammalian codon-optimized
   2623..2700    +  CDS            HBB (fragment): HBB_PONPY - Experimental evidence at transcript level: Swiss-Prot protein existence level 2. Involved in oxygen transport from the lung to the various peripheral tissues. From Pongo pygmaeus (Bornean orangutan).
   2771..2826    +  polyA_signal   β-globin poly(A) signal: rabbit β-globin polyadenylation signal (Gil and Proudfoot, 1987)
   3241..3257    -  protein_bind   lac operator: The lac repressor binds to the lac operator to inhibit transcription in E. coli. This inhibition can be relieved by adding lactose or isopropyl-β-D-thiogalactopyranoside (IPTG). lac repressor encoded by lacI
   3265..3295    -  promoter       lac promoter: promoter for the E. coli lac operon
   3310..3331    -  protein_bind   CAP binding site: CAP binding activates transcription in the presence of cAMP. E. coli catabolite activator protein
   3344..3383    -  CDS            lacI (fragment): lac repressor; lacI; The lac repressor binds to the lac operator to inhibit transcription in E. coli. This inhibition can be relieved by adding lactose or isopropyl-β-D-thiogalactopyranoside (IPTG).
   3390..3412    +  promoter       SV40 promoter (fragment): SV40 enhancer and early promoter
   3436..3571    +  rep_origin     SV40 ori: SV40 origin of replication
   3591..3725    +  polyA_signal   SV40 poly(A) signal: SV40 polyadenylation signal
   3727..3781    -  CDS            lacI (fragment): lac repressor; lacI; The lac repressor binds to the lac operator to inhibit transcription in E. coli. This inhibition can be relieved by adding lactose or isopropyl-β-D-thiogalactopyranoside (IPTG).
   3964..4552    -  rep_origin     ori: high-copy-number ColE1/pMB1/pBR322/pUC origin of replication
   4723..5583    -  CDS            AmpR: β-lactamase; bla; confers resistance to ampicillin, carbenicillin, and related antibiotics
   5584..3       -  promoter       AmpR promoter (across the origin): bla
>Addgene plasmid #168509 | pCAG roGFP2-mito | addgene full sequence | sequence record 329887 | Addgene NGS Result
GCGCACATTTCCCCGAAAAGTGCCACCTGGGTCGACATTGATTATTGACTAGTTATTAATAGTAATCAAT
TACGGGGTCATTAGTTCATAGCCCATATATGGAGTTCCGCGTTACATAACTTACGGTAAATGGCCCGCCT
GGCTGACCGCCCAACGACCCCCGCCCATTGACGTCAATAATGACGTATGTTCCCATAGTAACGCCAATAG
GGACTTTCCATTGACGTCAATGGGTGGAGTATTTACGGTAAACTGCCCACTTGGCAGTACATCAAGTGTA
TCATATGCCAAGTACGCCCCCTATTGACGTCAATGACGGTAAATGGCCCGCCTGGCATTATGCCCAGTAC
ATGACCTTATGGGACTTTCCTACTTGGCAGTACATCTACGTATTAGTCATCGCTATTACCATGGTCGAGG
TGAGCCCCACGTTCTGCTTCACTCTCCCCATCTCCCCCCCCTCCCCACCCCCAATTTTGTATTTATTTAT
TTTTTAATTATTTTGTGCAGCGATGGGGGCGGGGGGGGGGGGGGGGCGCGCGCCRGGSGGGGGGGGGSGG
GGSGGGGGGSGGGGSGGGGSGRGGCGGAGAGGTGCGGCGGCAGCCAATCAGAGCGGCGCGCTCCGAAAGT
TTCCTTTTATGGCGAGGCGGCGGCGGCGGCGGCCCTATAAAAAGCGAAGCGCGCGGCGGGCGGGAGTCGC
TGCGCGCTGCCTTCGCCCCGTGCCCCGCTCCGCCGCCGCCTCGCGCCGCCCGCCCCGGCTCTGACTGACC
GCGTTACTCCCACAGGTGAGCGGGCGGGACGGCCCTTCTCCTCCGGGCTGTAATTAGCGCTTGGTTTAAT
GACGGCTTGTTTCTTTTCTGTGGCTGCGTGAAAGCCTTGAGGGGCTCCGGGAGGGCCCTTTGTGCGGGGG
GAGCGGCTCGGGGGGTGCGTGCGTGTGTGTGTGCGTGGGGAGCGCCGCGTGCGGCTCCGCGCTGCCCGGC
GGCTGTGAGCGCTGCGGGCGCGGCGCGGGGCTTTGTGCGCTCCGCAGTGTGCGCGAGGGGAGCGCGGCCG
GGGGCGGTGCCCCGCGGTGCGGGGGGGGCTGCGAGGGGAACAAAGGCTGCGTGCGGGGTGTGTGCGTGGG
GGGGTGAGCAGGGGGTGTGGGCGCGTCGGTCGGGCTGCAACCCCCCCTGCACCCCCCTCCCCGAGTTGCT
GAGCACGGCCCGGCTTCGGGTGCGGGGCTCCGTACGGGGCGTGGCGCGGGGCTCGCCGTGCCGGGCGGGG
GGTGGCGGCAGGTGGGGGTGCCGGGCGGGGCGGGGCCGCCTCGGGCCGGGGAGGGCTCGGGGGAGGGGCG
CGGCGGCCCCCGGAGCGCCGGCGGCTGTCGAGGCGCGGCGAGCCGCAGCCATTGCCTTTTATGGTAATCG
TGCGAGAGGGCGCAGGGACTTCCTTTGTCCCAAATCTGTGCGGAGCCGAAATCTGGGAGGCGCCGCCGCA
CCCCCTCTAGCGGGCGCGGGGCGAAGCGGTGCGGCGCCGGCAGGAAGGAAATGGGCGGGGAGGGCCTTCG
TGCGTCGCCGCGCCGCCGTCCCCTTCTCCCTCTCCAGCCTCGGGGCTGTCCGCGGGGGGACGGCTGCCTT
CGGGGGGGACGGGGCAGGGCGGGGTTCGGCTTCTGGCGTGTGACCGGCGGCTCTAGAGCCTCTGCTAACC
ATGTTCATGCCTTCTTCTTTTTCCTACAGCTCCTGGGCAACGTGCTGGTTATTGTGCTGTCTCATCATTT
TGGCAAAGAATTGCTCGAGATGTCCGTCCTGACGCCGCTGCTGCTGCGGGGCTTGACAGGCTCGGCCCGG
CGGCTCCCAGTGCCGCGCGCCAAGATCCATTCGTTGGGGGATCCACCGGTAGTGAGCAAGGGCGAGGAGC
TGTTCACCGGGGTGGTGCCCATCCTGGTCGAGCTGGACGGCGACGTAAACGGCCACAAGTTCAGCGTGTC
CGGCGAGGGCGAGGGCGATGCCACCTACGGCAAGCTGACCCTGAAGTTCATCTCCACCACCGGCAAGCTG
CCCGTGCCCTGGCCCACCCTCGTGACCACCCTGACCTACGGCGTGCAGTGCTTCAGCCGCTACCCCGACC
ACATGAAGCAGCACGACTTCTTCAAGTCCGCCATGCCCGAAGGCTACGTCCAGGAGCGCACCATCTTCTT
CAAGGACGACGGCAACTACAAGACCCGCGCCGAGGTGAAGTTCGAGGGCGACACCCTGGTGAACCGCATC
GAGCTGAAGGGCATCGACTTCAAGGAGGACGGCAACATCCTGGGGCACAAGCTGGAGTACAACTACAACT
GCCACAACGTCTATATCATGGCCGACAAGCAGAAGAACGGCATCAAGGTGAACTTCAAGATCCGCCACAA
CATCGAGGACGGCAGCGTGCAGCTCGCCGACCACTACCAGCAGAACACCCCCATCGGCGACGGCCCCGTG
CTGCTGCCCGACAACCACTACCTGAGCACCTGCTCCGCCCTGAGCAAAGACCCCAACGAGAAGCGCGATC
ACATGGTCCTGCTGGAGTTCGTGACCGCCGCCGGGATCACTCTCGGCATGGACGAGCTGTACAAGACTCA
CGGTATGGACGAATTGTACAAGTAAGCGGCCGCAATTCACTCCTCAGGTGCAGGCTGCCTATCAGAAGGT
GGTGGCTGGTGTGGCCAATGCCCTGGCTCACAAATACCACTGAGATCTTTTTCCCTCTGCCAAAAATTAT
GGGGACATCATGAAGCCCCTTGAGCATCTGACTTCTGGCTAATAAAGGAAATTTATTTTCATTGCAATAG
TGTGTTGGAATTTTTTGTGTCTCTCACTCGGAAGGACATATGGGAGGGCAAATCATTTAAAACATCAGAA
TGAGTATTTGGTTTAGAGTTTGGCAACATATGCCCATATGCTGGCTGCCATGAACAAAGGTTGGCTATAA
AGAGGTCATCAGTATATGAAACAGCCCCCTGCTGTCCATTCCTTATTCCATAGAAAAGCCTTGACTTGAG
GTTAGATTTTTTTTATATTTTGTTTTGTGTTATTTTTTTCTTTAACATCCCTAAAATTTTCCTTACATGT
TTTACTAGCCAGATTTTTCCTCCTCTCCTGACTACTCCCAGTCATAGCTGTCCCTCTTCTCTTATGGAGA
TCCCTCGACCTGCACCGTCGACCAGCTGGTCGACGGTGCACCGTCGACCAGCTTGGCGTAATCATGGTCA
TAGCTGTTTCCTGTGTGAAATTGTTATCCGCTCACAATTCCACACAACATACGAGCCGGAAGCATAAAGT
GTAAAGCCTGGGGTGCCTAATGAGTGAGCTAACTCACATTAATTGCGTTGCGCTCACTGCCCGCTTTCCA
GTCGGGAAACCTGTCGTGCCAGCGGATCCGCATCTCAATTAGTCAGCAACCATAGTCCCGCCCCTAACTC
CGCCCATCCCGCCCCTAACTCCGCCCAGTTCCGCCCATTCTCCGCCCCATGGCTGACTAATTTTTTTTAT
TTATGCAGAGGCCGAGGCCGCCTCGGCCTCTGAGCTATTCCAGAAGTAGTGAGGAGGCTTTTTTGGAGGC
CTAGGCTTTTGCAAAAAGCTAACTTGTTTATTGCAGCTTATAATGGTTACAAATAAAGCAATAGCATCAC
AAATTTCACAAATAAAGCATTTTTTTCACTGCATTCTAGTTGTGGTTTGTCCAAACTCATCAATGTATCT
TATCATGTCTGGATCCGCTGCATTAATGAATCGGCCAACGCGCGGGGAGAGGCGGTTTGCGTATTGGGCG
CTCTTCCGCTTCCTCGCTCACTGACTCGCTGCGCTCGGTCGTTCGGCTGCGGCGAGCGGTATCAGCTCAC
TCAAAGGCGGTAATACGGTTATCCACAGAATCAGGGGATAACGCAGGAAAGAACATGTGAGCAAAAGGCC
AGCAAAAGGCCAGGAACCGTAAAAAGGCCGCGTTGCTGGCGTTTTTCCATAGGCTCCGCCCCCCTGACGA
GCATCACAAAAATCGACGCTCAAGTCAGAGGTGGCGAAACCCGACAGGACTATAAAGATACCAGGCGTTT
CCCCCTGGAAGCTCCCTCGTGCGCTCTCCTGTTCCGACCCTGCCGCTTACCGGATACCTGTCCGCCTTTC
TCCCTTCGGGAAGCGTGGCGCTTTCTCATAGCTCACGCTGTAGGTATCTCAGTTCGGTGTAGGTCGTTCG
CTCCAAGCTGGGCTGTGTGCACGAACCCCCCGTTCAGCCCGACCGCTGCGCCTTATCCGGTAACTATCGT
CTTGAGTCCAACCCGGTAAGACACGACTTATCGCCACTGGCAGCAGCCACTGGTAACAGGATTAGCAGAG
CGAGGTATGTAGGCGGTGCTACAGAGTTCTTGAAGTGGTGGCCTAACTACGGCTACACTAGAAGAACAGT
ATTTGGTATCTGCGCTCTGCTGAAGCCAGTTACCTTCGGAAAAAGAGTTGGTAGCTCTTGATCCGGCAAA
CAAACCACCGCTGGTAGCGGTGGTTTTTTTGTTTGCAAGCAGCAGATTACGCGCAGAAAAAAAGGATCTC
AAGAAGATCCTTTGATCTTTTCTACGGGGTCTGACGCTCAGTGGAACGAAAACTCACGTTAAGGGATTTT
GGTCATGAGATTATCAAAAAGGATCTTCACCTAGATCCTTTTAAATTAAAAATGAAGTTTTAAATCAATC
TAAAGTATATATGAGTAAACTTGGTCTGACAGTTACCAATGCTTAATCAGTGAGGCACCTATCTCAGCGA
TCTGTCTATTTCGTTCATCCATAGTTGCCTGACTCCCCGTCGTGTAGATAACTACGATACGGGAGGGCTT
ACCATCTGGCCCCAGTGCTGCAATGATACCGCGAGACCCACGCTCACCGGCTCCAGATTTATCAGCAATA
AACCAGCCAGCCGGAAGGGCCGAGCGCAGAAGTGGTCCTGCAACTTTATCCGCCTCCATCCAGTCTATTA
ATTGTTGCCGGGAAGCTAGAGTAAGTAGTTCGCCAGTTAATAGTTTGCGCAACGTTGTTGCCATTGCTAC
AGGCATCGTGGTGTCACGCTCGTCGTTTGGTATGGCTTCATTCAGCTCCGGTTCCCAACGATCAAGGCGA
GTTACATGATCCCCCATGTTGTGCAAAAAAGCGGTTAGCTCCTTCGGTCCTCCGATCGTTGTCAGAAGTA
AGTTGGCCGCAGTGTTATCACTCATGGTTATGGCAGCACTGCATAATTCTCTTACTGTCATGCCATCCGT
AAGATGCTTTTCTGTGACTGGTGAGTACTCAACCAAGTCATTCTGAGAATAGTGTATGCGGCGACCGAGT
TGCTCTTGCCCGGCGTCAATACGGGATAATACCGCGCCACATAGCAGAACTTTAAAAGTGCTCATCATTG
GAAAACGTTCTTCGGGGCGAAAACTCTCAAGGATCTTACCGCTGTTGAGATCCAGTTCGATGTAACCCAC
TCGTGCACCCAACTGATCTTCAGCATCTTTTACTTTCACCAGCGTTTCTGGGTGAGCAAAAACAGGAAGG
CAAAATGCCGCAAAAAAGGGAATAAGGGCGACACGGAAATGTTGAATACTCATACTCTTCCTTTTTCAAT
ATTATTGAAGCATTTATCAGGGTTATTGTCTCATGAGCGGATACATATTTGAATGTATTTAGAAAAATAA
ACAAATAGGGGTTCC
